Addgene plasmid #128604: 24xMoonTag-kif18b-24xPP7 (MoonTag translation reporter)
Purpose: Expresses 24xgp41 peptide array (MoonTag peptide array), followed by kif18b gene and 24 repeats of PP7 hairpins in 3’ UTR.
Depositing lab: Marvin Tanenbaum. Depositing organization: Hubrecht Institute. Publication: Multi-Color Single-Molecule Imaging Uncovers Extensive Heterogeneity in mRNA Decoding. Boersma S, Khuperkar D, Verhagen BMP, Sonneveld S, Grimm JB, Lavis LD, Tanenbaum ME. Cell. 2019 Jun 5. pii: S0092-8674(19)30499-4. doi: 10.1016/j.cell.2019.05.001. PubMed 31178119.
Backbone
  Vector backbone: pcDNA4/TO
  Vector type: Mammalian Expression
  Selectable markers: Zeocin
Growth in bacteria
  Bacterial resistance: Ampicillin, 100 μg/mL
  Growth temperature: 37°C
  Growth strain: DH5alpha
  Copy number: Unknown
Gene/Insert 1
  Gene/Insert name: 24xMoonTag (alt name: 24x gp41)
  Promoter: Pcmv
  Cloning method: Restriction Enzyme; 5′ cloning site HindIII (not destroyed); 3′ cloning site AgeI (not destroyed)
  Sequencing primers: 5′ cgcaaatgggcggtaggcgtg
Gene/Insert 2
  Gene/Insert name: kinesin family member 18b
  Species: H. sapiens (human)
  Entrez Gene: KIF18B
Terms and licenses: Academic/Nonprofit Terms; Industry Terms: Not Available to Industry
Depositor comments: The plasmid has 24 repeats of PP7 hairpins in 3'UTR
How to cite: 24xMoonTag-kif18b-24xPP7 (MoonTag translation reporter) was a gift from Marvin Tanenbaum (Addgene plasmid # 128604 ; http://n2t.net/addgene:128604 ; RRID:Addgene_128604)
