[The description below was written by a language model from this plasmid's Addgene catalogue record and pLannotate feature annotations shown in this document.]
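Description:
24xMoonTag-kif18b-24xPP7 is a mammalian expression plasmid built on the pcDNA4/TO backbone that serves as a reporter for imaging translation of single mRNA molecules in living cells. It is propagated in E. coli through a high-copy ColE1/pUC-type origin with ampicillin selection (AmpR), and also carries an f1 origin. For selection in mammalian cells it has a Zeocin resistance cassette, in which BleoR sits behind tandem SV40 early and EM7 promoters and is followed by an SV40 polyadenylation signal.

The reporter transcript is driven by the CMV enhancer/promoter. Short tet operator matches lie immediately downstream of the promoter, consistent with the tetracycline-regulated design of the pcDNA4/TO backbone, so expression should be repressible in cells that supply Tet repressor and inducible with tetracycline or doxycycline. The open reading frame begins with an array of 24 MoonTag epitopes, cloned between HindIII and AgeI. These are copies of a short HIV gp41 peptide recognized by the 2H10 llama nanobody. The automated annotation picks out only a few of the repeats, probably because of sequence variation among the copies. The array is followed by the human KIF18B coding sequence, which extends the reading frame. The 3' UTR holds 24 PP7 hairpins, which the feature table does not name but which correspond to a regularly spaced repeat pattern mislabelled as MCS fragments. A bGH polyadenylation signal ends the transcript.

In use, fluorescently labelled nanobody binds the MoonTag peptides as they emerge from ribosomes, marking sites of active translation. A PP7 coat protein fusion binds the hairpins to label or tether the mRNA itself. Neither of these binding proteins is encoded on this plasmid.
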