Features (pLannotate 1.2.2; 39 found; start..end, strand, type, name):
     28..80      -  misc_feature   bom (fragment): basis of mobility region from pBR322
    235..614     +  enhancer       CMV enhancer: human cytomegalovirus immediate early enhancer
    615..818     +  promoter       CMV promoter: human cytomegalovirus (CMV) immediate early promoter
    820..839     +  promoter       PLtetO-1 promoter (fragment): modified phage lambda PL promoter with tet operator sites (Lutz and Bujard, 1997)
    841..860     +  promoter       PLtetO-1 promoter (fragment): modified phage lambda PL promoter with tet operator sites (Lutz and Bujard, 1997)
    868..901     +  promoter       TRE3GV promoter (fragment): 3rd-generation Tet-responsive promoter that can be activated by binding of Tet-On® 3G, optimized for retroviral and lentiviral vectors
   1002..1046    +  CDS            gp41 peptide: antigenic peptide corresponding to amino acids 655 to 669 of the HIV envelope protein gp41 (Lutje Hulsik et al., 2013) recognized by the 2H10 single-chain llama nanobody
   1488..1526    +  CDS            gp41 peptide (fragment): antigenic peptide corresponding to amino acids 655 to 669 of the HIV envelope protein gp41 (Lutje Hulsik et al., 2013) recognized by the 2H10 single-chain llama nanobody
   1551..1586    +  CDS            gp41 peptide (fragment): antigenic peptide corresponding to amino acids 655 to 669 of the HIV envelope protein gp41 (Lutje Hulsik et al., 2013) recognized by the 2H10 single-chain llama nanobody
   1605..1646    +  CDS            gp41 peptide (fragment): antigenic peptide corresponding to amino acids 655 to 669 of the HIV envelope protein gp41 (Lutje Hulsik et al., 2013) recognized by the 2H10 single-chain llama nanobody
   1782..1820    +  CDS            gp41 peptide (fragment): antigenic peptide corresponding to amino acids 655 to 669 of the HIV envelope protein gp41 (Lutje Hulsik et al., 2013) recognized by the 2H10 single-chain llama nanobody
   2436..4997    +  CDS            KIF18B: KI18B_HUMAN - Experimental evidence at protein level: Swiss-Prot protein existence level 1. In complex with KIF2C, constitutes the major microtubule plus-end depolymerizing activity in mitotic cells. Its major role may be to transport KIF2C and/or MAPRE1 along microtubules. From Homo sapiens (Human).
   5106..5124    -  misc_feature   MCS (fragment): pUC18/19 multiple cloning site
   5227..5245    -  misc_feature   MCS (fragment): pUC18/19 multiple cloning site
   5348..5366    -  misc_feature   MCS (fragment): pUC18/19 multiple cloning site
   5469..5487    -  misc_feature   MCS (fragment): pUC18/19 multiple cloning site
   5590..5608    -  misc_feature   MCS (fragment): pUC18/19 multiple cloning site
   5711..5729    -  misc_feature   MCS (fragment): pUC18/19 multiple cloning site
   5832..5850    -  misc_feature   MCS (fragment): pUC18/19 multiple cloning site
   5953..5971    -  misc_feature   MCS (fragment): pUC18/19 multiple cloning site
   6074..6092    -  misc_feature   MCS (fragment): pUC18/19 multiple cloning site
   6195..6213    -  misc_feature   MCS (fragment): pUC18/19 multiple cloning site
   6316..6334    -  misc_feature   MCS (fragment): pUC18/19 multiple cloning site
   6437..6455    -  misc_feature   MCS (fragment): pUC18/19 multiple cloning site
   6608..6832    +  polyA_signal   bGH poly(A) signal: bovine growth hormone polyadenylation signal
   6836..6857    +  promoter       SV40 promoter (fragment): SV40 enhancer and early promoter
   6878..7306    +  rep_origin     f1 ori (sequence partly withheld): f1 bacteriophage origin of replication; arrow indicates direction of (+) strand synthesis
   7320..7649    +  promoter       SV40 promoter: SV40 enhancer and early promoter
   7697..7744    +  promoter       EM7 promoter: synthetic bacterial promoter&nbsp
   7763..8137    +  CDS            BleoR: antibiotic-binding protein; Sh ble from Streptoalloteichus hindustanus; confers resistance to bleomycin, phleomycin, and Zeocin™
   8147..8272    +  CDS            ble (fragment): BLE_KLEPN - Experimental evidence at protein level: Swiss-Prot protein existence level 1. Binding protein with a strong affinity to the bleomycin family of antibiotics. Binds to CL990; an antimitotic-antibiotic compound. From Klebsiella pneumoniae.
   8267..8388    +  polyA_signal   SV40 poly(A) signal: SV40 polyadenylation signal
   8461..8477    -  protein_bind   lac operator: The lac repressor binds to the lac operator to inhibit transcription in E. coli. This inhibition can be relieved by adding lactose or isopropyl-β-D-thiogalactopyranoside (IPTG). lac repressor encoded by lacI
   8485..8515    -  promoter       lac promoter: promoter for the E. coli lac operon
   8530..8551    -  protein_bind   CAP binding site: CAP binding activates transcription in the presence of cAMP. E. coli catabolite activator protein
   8564..8656    -  CDS            lacI (fragment): lac repressor; lacI; The lac repressor binds to the lac operator to inhibit transcription in E. coli. This inhibition can be relieved by adding lactose or isopropyl-β-D-thiogalactopyranoside (IPTG).
   8839..9427    -  rep_origin     ori: high-copy-number ColE1/pMB1/pBR322/pUC origin of replication
   9598..10458   -  CDS            AmpR: β-lactamase; bla; confers resistance to ampicillin, carbenicillin, and related antibiotics
  10459..10563   -  promoter       AmpR promoter: bla
>Addgene plasmid #128604 | 24xMoonTag-kif18b-24xPP7 (MoonTag translation reporter) | addgene full sequence | sequence record 457471 | Addgene NGS Result
GACGGATCGGGAGATCTCCCGATCCCCTATGGTGCACTCTCAGTACAATCTGCTCTGATGCCGCATAGTT
AAGCCAGTATCTGCTCCCTGCTTGTGTGTTGGAGGTCGCTGAGTAGTGCGCGAGCAAAATTTAAACTACA
ACAAGGCAAGGCTTGACCGACAATTGCATGAAGAATCTGCTTAGGGTTAGGCGTTTTGCGCTGCTTCGCG
ATGTACGGGCCAGATATACGCGTTGACATTGATTATTGACTAGTTATTAATAGTAATCAATTACGGGGTC
ATTAGTTCATAGCCCATATATGGAGTTCCGCGTTACATAACTTACGGTAAATGGCCCGCCTGGCTGACCG
CCCAACGACCCCCGCCCATTGACGTCAATAATGACGTATGTTCCCATAGTAACGCCAATAGGGACTTTCC
ATTGACGTCAATGGGTGGAGTATTTACGGTAAACTGCCCACTTGGCAGTACATCAAGTGTATCATATGCC
AAGTACGCCCCCTATTGACGTCAATGACGGTAAATGGCCCGCCTGGCATTATGCCCAGTACATGACCTTA
TGGGACTTTCCTACTTGGCAGTACATCTACGTATTAGTCATCGCTATTACCATGGTGATGCGGTTTTGGC
AGTACATCAATGGGCGTGGATAGCGGTTTGACTCACGGGGATTTCCAAGTCTCCACCCCATTGACGTCAA
TGGGAGTTTGTTTTGGCACCAAAATCAACGGGACTTTCCAAAATGTCGTAACAACTCCGCCCCATTGACG
CAAATGGGCGGTAGGCGTGTACGGTGGGAGGTCTATATAAGCAGAGCTCTCCCTATCAGTGATAGAGATC
TCCCTATCAGTGATAGAGATCGTCGACGAGCTCGTTTAGTGAACCGTCAGATCGCCTGGAGACGCCATCC
ACGCTGTTTTGACCTCCATAGAAGACACCGGGACCGATCCAGCCTCCGGACTCTAGCGTTTAAACTTAAG
CTTGCCACCATGCGTACGGGCAAGAATGAGCAGGAACTGCTGGAACTGGACAAATGGGCAAGCCTGGGGA
GCGGCTCCGGAAAGAACGAGCAGGAACTGCTGGAACTGGACAAGTGGGCTTCTCTGGGCTCCGGGTCCGG
GAAAAACGAACAGGAGCTGCTGGAGCTGGATAAGTGGGCCAGCCTGGGCTCCGGGTCCGGGAAGAATGAA
CAGGAACTGCTGGAACTGGATAAATGGGCATCTCTGGGCAGCGGGTCCGGAAAGAATGAACAGGAGCTGC
TGGAACTGGACAAGTGGGCATCCCTGGGGAGCGGGTCCGGAAAGAATGAACAGGAACTGCTGGAACTGGA
TAAGTGGGCATCCCTGGGAAGCGGCTCCGGAAAAAACGAGCAGGAGCTGCTGGAGCTGGACAAGTGGGCC
TCTCTGGGCTCCGGCTCCGGGAAGAATGAACAGGAGCTGCTGGAACTGGATAAGTGGGCATCTCTGGGGT
CCGGAAGCGGTAAAAACGAGCAGGAACTGCTGGAACTGGACAAGTGGGCAAGCCTGGGGTCTGGCTCCGG
CAAAAACGAACAGGAACTGCTGGAACTGGACAAATGGGCCAGCCTGGGCTCCGGGTCCGGGAAAAATGAG
CAGGAACTGCTGGAACTGGATAAATGGGCGAGCCTGGGCAGCGGGTCCGGAAAAAACGAACAGGAGCTGC
TGGAGCTGGACAAATGGGCGAGTCTGGGCTCCGGAAGCGGCAAGAATGAACAGGAACTGCTGGAGCTGGA
CAAATGGGCCAGCCTGGGCAGCGGCTCCGGAAAGAATGAGCAGGAACTGCTGGAGCTGGACAAATGGGCA
TCTCTGGGCTCCGGCTCCGGGAAAAACGAGCAGGAACTGCTGGAGCTGGACAAGTGGGCTTCCCTGGGCA
GCGGCTCCGGAAAAAATGAACAGGAACTGCTGGAACTGGACAAGTGGGCCAGCCTGGGGTCCGGGTCTGG
GAAGAACGAGCAGGAACTGCTGGAGCTGGACAAGTGGGCATCTCTGGGGTCTGGCTCTGGCAAGAACGAG
CAGGAACTGCTGGAACTGGACAAGTGGGCGAGCCTGGGCAGCGGGTCTGGCAAGAATGAACAGGAGCTGC
TGGAACTGGACAAATGGGCCAGCCTGGGGTCTGGGTCTGGAAAGAATGAGCAGGAACTGCTGGAGCTGGA
CAAGTGGGCATCTCTGGGCTCTGGGTCTGGCAAGAACGAGCAGGAGCTGCTGGAGCTGGATAAGTGGGCA
TCCCTGGGGTCCGGGTCCGGCAAGAATGAACAGGAGCTGCTGGAGCTGGATAAATGGGCATCCCTGGGCT
CTGGGTCTGGGAAGAATGAGCAGGAGCTGCTGGAACTGGATAAGTGGGCGAGCCTGGGCAGCGGGTCTGG
CAAGAATGAGCAGGAACTGCTGGAGCTGGACAAGTGGGCTTCTCTGCACCGGTCAGCAGTGGAGGACAGC
ACGCTGCAAGTAGTGGTACGGGTGCGGCCCCCCACCCCTCGGGAGCTGGACAGTCAGCGGCGGCCAGTGG
TTCAGGTGGTGGACGAGCGGGTGCTGGTGTTTAACCCTGAGGAGCCCGATGGAGGGTTCCCTGGCCTGAA
ATGGGGTGGCACCCATGATGGCCCCAAGAAGAAGGGCAAAGACCTGACGTTTGTCTTTGACCGGGTCTTT
GGCGAGGCGGCCACCCAACAGGACGTGTTCCAGCACACCACGCACAGCGTCCTGGACAGCTTCCTCCAGG
GCTACAACTGCTCAGTGTTTGCCTACGGGGCCACCGGGGCTGGGAAGACACACACCATGCTGGGAAGGGA
GGGGGACCCCGGCATCATGTACCTGACCACCGTGGAACTGTACAGGCGCCTGGAGGCCCGCCAGCAGGAG
AAGCACTTCGAGGTGCTCATCAGCTACCAGGAGGTGTATAATGAACAGATCCATGACCTCCTGGAGCCCA
AGGGGCCCCTTGCCATCCGCGAGGACCCCGACAAGGGGGTGGTGGTGCAAGGACTTTCTTTCCACCAGCC
AGCCTCAGCCGAGCAGCTGCTGGAGATACTGACCAGGGGGAACCGTAACCGCACGCAGCACCCCACTGAT
GCCAACGCGACTTCCTCCCGCTCCCATGCCATCTTCCAGATCTTTGTGAAGCAGCAGGACCGGGTTCCAG
GACTGACCCAGGCTGTCCAGGTGGCCAAGATGAGCCTGATTGACCTGGCTGGCTCAGAGCGGGCATCCAG
CACCCATGCGAAGGGGGAGCGGCTGCGGGAGGGGGCCAACATCAACCGCTCTCTGCTGGCGCTCATCAAC
GTCCTCAATGCCTTGGCCGATGCAAAGGGCCGCAAGACCGCTGTGCCCTACGCGGACAGCGCACTGACCC
GCCTGCTCAAAGACTCCCTCGGGGGCAACTGCCGCACAGTGATGATCGCTGCCATCAGCCCCTCCAGCCT
GACCTACGAGGACACGTATAATACCCTCAAATATGCCGACCGGGCCAAGGAGATCAGGCTCTCGCTGAAG
AGCAATGTGACCAGCCTGGACTGTCACATCAGCCAGTATGCTACCATCTGCCAACAGCTCCAGGCTGAGG
TAGCCGCTCTGAGGAAGAAGCTCCAAGTGTATGAGGGGGGAGGCCAGCCCCCACCACAGGACCTCCCAGG
ATCTCCCAAGTCGGGACCACCACCAGAACACCTTCCCAGCTCCCCCTTGCCACCCCACCCTCCCAGCCAG
CCCTGCACCCCAGAGCTCCCTGCAGGGCCTAGAGCCCTTCAAGAGGAGAGTCTGGGGATGGAGGCCCAGG
TGGAGAGGGCCATGGAAGGGAACTCTTCAGACCAGGAGCAGTCCCCAGAGGATGAGGATGAAGGCCCAGC
TGAGGAGGTTCCAACCCAGATGCCAGAGCAGAACCCCACACATGCACTGCCAGAGTCCCCTCGCCTGACC
CTGCAGCCCAAGCCAGTCGTGGGCCACTTCTCAGCACGGGAACTGGATGGGGACCGTTCTAAGCGGTTGG
CCCTAAAGGTGCTGTGCGTTGCCCAGCGGCAGTACTCCCTGCTCCAAGCAGCCAACCTCCTGACGCCCGA
CATGATCACAGAGTTTGAGACCCTACAGCAGCTGGTGCAAGAGGAAAAAATTGAGCCTGGGGCAGAGGCC
TTGAGGACTTCAGGCCTGGCCAGGGGGGCACCTCTGGCTCAGGAGCTGTGTTCAGAGTCAAAGCCTCCAG
GATACACTGGCCCTGTGACCCGGACTATGGCGAGGCGACTGAGTGGCCCCCTGCACACCCTGGGAATCCC
GCCTGGACCCAACTGCACCCCAGCCCAGGGGTCCCGATGGCCCATGGAGAAGAAGAGGAGGAGACCAAGC
GCCTTGGAGGCAGACAGTCCCATGGCCCCAAAGCGGGGCACCAAGCGCCAGCGCCAGTCCTTCCTGCCCT
GCCTAAGGAGAGGGTCTCTGCCTGACACCCAACCTTCACAGGGGCCCAGCACCCCCAAAGGAGAAAGGGC
CTCCTCCCCCTGCCATTCCCCTCGCGTTTGCCCAGCCACAGTCATCAAAAGCCGGGTGCCCCTGGGCCCT
TCCGCCATGCAGAACTGCTCCACCCCGCTGGCTCTGCCCACTCGAGACCTCAATGCCACCTTTGATCTCT
CTGAGGAGCCTCCCTCAAAGCCCAGTTTCCATGAATGCATTGGCTGGGACAAAATACCCCAGGAGCTGAG
CAGGCTGGACCAGCCCTTCATCCCCAGGGCACCTGTGCCCCTGTTCACCATGAAGGGCCCCAAGCCAACA
TCTTCCCTCCCTGGGACCTCTGCCTGCAAGAAGAAGCGCGTTGCGAGTTCCTCAGTCTCCCATGGCCGCA
GCCGCATCGCCCGCCTCCCCAGCAGCACTTTGAAGAGGCCAGCTGGGCCCCTTGTACTCCCAGAGCTGCC
CTTGAGTCCCCTGTGCCCTAGCAACCGGAGGAATGGAAAGGACCTCATCAGGGTGGGGAGAGCACTCTCA
GCAGGGAACGGCGTCACCAAGGTGTCCGATATCTAACGACACGATTCGAAGATCGCATCGCTAGCCCGGT
TGTACAGGTACCGGATCCTAAGGTACCTAATTGCCTAGAAAGGAGCAGACGATATGGCGTCGCTCCCTGC
AGGTCGACTCTAGAAACCAGCAGAGCATATGGGCTCGCTGGCTGCAGTATTCCCGGGTTCATTAGATCCT
AAGGTACCTAATTGCCTAGAAAGGAGCAGACGATATGGCGTCGCTCCCTGCAGGTCGACTCTAGAAACCA
GCAGAGCATATGGGCTCGCTGGCTGCAGTATTCCCGGGTTCATTAGATCCTAAGGTACCTAATTGCCTAG
AAAGGAGCAGACGATATGGCGTCGCTCCCTGCAGGTCGACTCTAGAAACCAGCAGAGCATATGGGCTCGC
TGGCTGCAGTATTCCCGGGTTCATTAGATCCTAAGGTACCTAATTGCCTAGAAAGGAGCAGACGATATGG
CGTCGCTCCCTGCAGGTCGACTCTAGAAACCAGCAGAGCATATGGGCTCGCTGGCTGCAGTATTCCCGGG
TTCATTAGATCCTAAGGTACCTAATTGCCTAGAAAGGAGCAGACGATATGGCGTCGCTCCCTGCAGGTCG
ACTCTAGAAACCAGCAGAGCATATGGGCTCGCTGGCTGCAGTATTCCCGGGTTCATTAGATCCTAAGGTA
CCTAATTGCCTAGAAAGGAGCAGACGATATGGCGTCGCTCCCTGCAGGTCGACTCTAGAAACCAGCAGAG
CATATGGGCTCGCTGGCTGCAGTATTCCCGGGTTCATTAGATCCTAAGGTACCTAATTGCCTAGAAAGGA
GCAGACGATATGGCGTCGCTCCCTGCAGGTCGACTCTAGAAACCAGCAGAGCATATGGGCTCGCTGGCTG
CAGTATTCCCGGGTTCATTAGATCCTAAGGTACCTAATTGCCTAGAAAGGAGCAGACGATATGGCGTCGC
TCCCTGCAGGTCGACTCTAGAAACCAGCAGAGCATATGGGCTCGCTGGCTGCAGTATTCCCGGGTTCATT
AGATCCTAAGGTACCTAATTGCCTAGAAAGGAGCAGACGATATGGCGTCGCTCCCTGCAGGTCGACTCTA
GAAACCAGCAGAGCATATGGGCTCGCTGGCTGCAGTATTCCCGGGTTCATTAGATCCTAAGGTACCTAAT
TGCCTAGAAAGGAGCAGACGATATGGCGTCGCTCCCTGCAGGTCGACTCTAGAAACCAGCAGAGCATATG
GGCTCGCTGGCTGCAGTATTCCCGGGTTCATTAGATCCTAAGGTACCTAATTGCCTAGAAAGGAGCAGAC
GATATGGCGTCGCTCCCTGCAGGTCGACTCTAGAAACCAGCAGAGCATATGGGCTCGCTGGCTGCAGTAT
TCCCGGGTTCATTAGATCCTAAGGTACCTAATTGCCTAGAAAGGAGCAGACGATATGGCGTCGCTCCCTG
CAGGTCGACTCTAGAAACCAGCAGAGCATATGGGCTCGCTGGCTGCAGTATTCCCGGGTTCATTAGATCT
CGCGAAGGGCGAATTCACGAGGCGCGCCCGGATCGCGATCGCAATCTTAATTAACTCGAGTCTAGAGGGC
CCGTTTAAACCCGCTGATCAGCCTCGACTGTGCCTTCTAGTTGCCAGCCATCTGTTGTTTGCCCCTCCCC
CGTGCCTTCCTTGACCCTGGAAGGTGCCACTCCCACTGTCCTTTCCTAATAAAATGAGGAAATTGCATCG
CATTGTCTGAGTAGGTGTCATTCTATTCTGGGGGGTGGGGTGGGGCAGGACAGCAAGGGGGAGGATTGGG
AAGACAATAGCAGGCATGCTGGGGATGCGGTGGGCTCTATGGCTTCTGAGGCGGAAAGAACCAGCTGGGG
CTCTAGGGGGTATCCCC
[124 nt withheld, positions 6878-7001]
C
[91 nt withheld, positions 7003-7093]
A
[49 nt withheld, positions 7095-7143]
CCTTTGACGTTGGAGTCCACGTTCTTT
[37 nt withheld, positions 7171-7207]
ACCCTATCTCGGTCTATTCTTTTGATTTATAAGGGATTTTGCCGATTTCGGCCTATTGGTTAAAAAATGA
GCTGATTTAACAAAAATTTAACGCGAATTAATTCTGTGGAATGTGTGTCAGTTAGGGTGTGGAAAGTCCC
CAGGCTCCCCAGCAGGCAGAAGTATGCAAAGCATGCATCTCAATTAGTCAGCAACCAGGTGTGGAAAGTC
CCCAGGCTCCCCAGCAGGCAGAAGTATGCAAAGCATGCATCTCAATTAGTCAGCAACCATAGTCCCGCCC
CTAACTCCGCCCATCCCGCCCCTAACTCCGCCCAGTTCCGCCCATTCTCCGCCCCATGGCTGACTAATTT
TTTTTATTTATGCAGAGGCCGAGGCCGCCTCTGCCTCTGAGCTATTCCAGAAGTAGTGAGGAGGCTTTTT
TGGAGGCCTAGGCTTTTGCAAAAAGCTCCCGGGAGCTTGTATATCCATTTTCGGATCTGATCAGCACGTG
TTGACAATTAATCATCGGCATAGTATATCGGCATAGTATAATACGACAAGGTGAGGAACTAAACCATGGC
CAAGTTGACCAGTGCCGTTCCGGTGCTCACCGCGCGCGACGTCGCCGGAGCGGTCGAGTTCTGGACCGAC
CGGCTCGGGTTCTCCCGGGACTTCGTGGAGGACGACTTCGCCGGTGTGGTCCGGGACGACGTGACCCTGT
TCATCAGCGCGGTCCAGGACCAGGTGGTGCCGGACAACACCCTGGCCTGGGTGTGGGTGCGCGGCCTGGA
CGAGCTGTACGCCGAGTGGTCGGAGGTCGTGTCCACGAACTTCCGGGACGCCTCCGGGCCGGCCATGACC
GAGATCGGCGAGCAGCCGTGGGGGCGGGAGTTCGCCCTGCGCGACCCGGCCGGCAACTGCGTGCACTTCG
TGGCCGAGGAGCAGGACTGACACGTGCTACGAGATTTCGATTCCACCGCCGCCTTCTATGAAAGGTTGGG
CTTCGGAATCGTTTTCCGGGACGCCGGCTGGATGATCCTCCAGCGCGGGGATCTCATGCTGGAGTTCTTC
GCCCACCCCAACTTGTTTATTGCAGCTTATAATGGTTACAAATAAAGCAATAGCATCACAAATTTCACAA
ATAAAGCATTTTTTTCACTGCATTCTAGTTGTGGTTTGTCCAAACTCATCAATGTATCTTATCATGTCTG
TATACCGTCGACCTCTAGCTAGAGCTTGGCGTAATCATGGTCATAGCTGTTTCCTGTGTGAAATTGTTAT
CCGCTCACAATTCCACACAACATACGAGCCGGAAGCATAAAGTGTAAAGCCTGGGGTGCCTAATGAGTGA
GCTAACTCACATTAATTGCGTTGCGCTCACTGCCCGCTTTCCAGTCGGGAAACCTGTCGTGCCAGCTGCA
TTAATGAATCGGCCAACGCGCGGGGAGAGGCGGTTTGCGTATTGGGCGCTCTTCCGCTTCCTCGCTCACT
GACTCGCTGCGCTCGGTCGTTCGGCTGCGGCGAGCGGTATCAGCTCACTCAAAGGCGGTAATACGGTTAT
CCACAGAATCAGGGGATAACGCAGGAAAGAACATGTGAGCAAAAGGCCAGCAAAAGGCCAGGAACCGTAA
AAAGGCCGCGTTGCTGGCGTTTTTCCATAGGCTCCGCCCCCCTGACGAGCATCACAAAAATCGACGCTCA
AGTCAGAGGTGGCGAAACCCGACAGGACTATAAAGATACCAGGCGTTTCCCCCTGGAAGCTCCCTCGTGC
GCTCTCCTGTTCCGACCCTGCCGCTTACCGGATACCTGTCCGCCTTTCTCCCTTCGGGAAGCGTGGCGCT
TTCTCATAGCTCACGCTGTAGGTATCTCAGTTCGGTGTAGGTCGTTCGCTCCAAGCTGGGCTGTGTGCAC
GAACCCCCCGTTCAGCCCGACCGCTGCGCCTTATCCGGTAACTATCGTCTTGAGTCCAACCCGGTAAGAC
ACGACTTATCGCCACTGGCAGCAGCCACTGGTAACAGGATTAGCAGAGCGAGGTATGTAGGCGGTGCTAC
AGAGTTCTTGAAGTGGTGGCCTAACTACGGCTACACTAGAAGAACAGTATTTGGTATCTGCGCTCTGCTG
AAGCCAGTTACCTTCGGAAAAAGAGTTGGTAGCTCTTGATCCGGCAAACAAACCACCGCTGGTAGCGGTG
GTTTTTTTGTTTGCAAGCAGCAGATTACGCGCAGAAAAAAAGGATCTCAAGAAGATCCTTTGATCTTTTC
TACGGGGTCTGACGCTCAGTGGAACGAAAACTCACGTTAAGGGATTTTGGTCATGAGATTATCAAAAAGG
ATCTTCACCTAGATCCTTTTAAATTAAAAATGAAGTTTTAAATCAATCTAAAGTATATATGAGTAAACTT
GGTCTGACAGTTACCAATGCTTAATCAGTGAGGCACCTATCTCAGCGATCTGTCTATTTCGTTCATCCAT
AGTTGCCTGACTCCCCGTCGTGTAGATAACTACGATACGGGAGGGCTTACCATCTGGCCCCAGTGCTGCA
ATGATACCGCGAGACCCACGCTCACCGGCTCCAGATTTATCAGCAATAAACCAGCCAGCCGGAAGGGCCG
AGCGCAGAAGTGGTCCTGCAACTTTATCCGCCTCCATCCAGTCTATTAATTGTTGCCGGGAAGCTAGAGT
AAGTAGTTCGCCAGTTAATAGTTTGCGCAACGTTGTTGCCATTGCTACAGGCATCGTGGTGTCACGCTCG
TCGTTTGGTATGGCTTCATTCAGCTCCGGTTCCCAACGATCAAGGCGAGTTACATGATCCCCCATGTTGT
GCAAAAAAGCGGTTAGCTCCTTCGGTCCTCCGATCGTTGTCAGAAGTAAGTTGGCCGCAGTGTTATCACT
CATGGTTATGGCAGCACTGCATAATTCTCTTACTGTCATGCCATCCGTAAGATGCTTTTCTGTGACTGGT
GAGTACTCAACCAAGTCATTCTGAGAATAGTGTATGCGGCGACCGAGTTGCTCTTGCCCGGCGTCAATAC
GGGATAATACCGCGCCACATAGCAGAACTTTAAAAGTGCTCATCATTGGAAAACGTTCTTCGGGGCGAAA
ACTCTCAAGGATCTTACCGCTGTTGAGATCCAGTTCGATGTAACCCACTCGTGCACCCAACTGATCTTCA
GCATCTTTTACTTTCACCAGCGTTTCTGGGTGAGCAAAAACAGGAAGGCAAAATGCCGCAAAAAAGGGAA
TAAGGGCGACACGGAAATGTTGAATACTCATACTCTTCCTTTTTCAATATTATTGAAGCATTTATCAGGG
TTATTGTCTCATGAGCGGATACATATTTGAATGTATTTAGAAAAATAAACAAATAGGGGTTCCGCGCACA
TTTCCCCGAAAAGTGCCACCTGACGTC
